LOCUS       48669\M-ST1cas 8822 bp DNA circular SYN 25-SEP-2013
DEFINITION  pcDNA3.3 TOPO TA.
SOURCE
  ORGANISM  other sequences; artificial sequences; vectors.
COMMENT     This file is created by Vector NTI http://www.invitrogen.com/
COMMENT     ORIGDB|GenBank
COMMENT     VNTDATE|674085010|
COMMENT     VNTDBDATE|674085010|
COMMENT     LSOWNER|
COMMENT     VNTNAME|48669 M-ST1cas|
COMMENT     VNTAUTHORNAME|Kevin Esvelt|
COMMENT     VNTAUTHOREML|kesvelt@gmail.com|
COMMENT     VNTOAUTHORNAME|UNKNOWN|
COMMENT     Vector_NTI_Display_Data_(Do_Not_Edit!)
COMMENT     (SXF
COMMENT     (CGexDoc "48669 M-ST1cas" 0 8822
COMMENT     (CDBMol 0 0 1 1 1 0 0 0 0 "" "" 0 0 0 0 (CObList) (CObList)
            (CObList)
COMMENT     (CObList) -1 "")
COMMENT     (CDocSetData 1 1 0 0 0 0 "MAIN" 1 1 1 1 0 0 1 1 0 1 10 10 4294967295
            50 0
COMMENT     1 0 (CHomObj 0 0 0 3 75) (CWordArray) (CWordArray)
COMMENT     (CStringList "AscI" "NotI" "SbfI") (CStringList "atg" "gtg")
COMMENT     (CStringList "taa" "tga" "tag") (CObList) 1 "{(0,1),2}" 0 0 "" 0
COMMENT     4294967295 0 1 0 0 0 0 0 "MAIN" 0 0 30 0
COMMENT     (CProteinMotifSearchObject 70 20 1 1 1 1 0 0 1 0 0 0 0 0))
COMMENT     (CMolPar 1 0 0 0 0 1 8822 0 0 0 0 0 0 0 0) (CStringList)
            (CStringList)
COMMENT     (CObList) (COAPar 25 250 50 0 6 4 3 7) (COAPar 25 250 50 0 6 4 3 7)
COMMENT     (COAPar 25 250 50 0 6 4 3 7)
COMMENT     (CObList #0=(CRSite (CStringList) "AscI" "ggcgcgcc" 3 0 1 3643 0 0
            "")
COMMENT     #1=(CRSite (CStringList) "NotI" "gcggccgc" 3 0 0 0 "")
COMMENT     #2=(CRSite (CStringList) "SbfI" "cctgcagg" 7 0 1 2844 0 0 ""))
COMMENT     (CObList
COMMENT     #3=(CFSignal (CObList) "CAG_enhancer" 21 0 0 130 417 0 (CStringList)
COMMENT     (CStringList) 1 1 1 1 "130..417")
COMMENT     #4=(CFSignal (CObList) "CMV_immearly_promoter" 30 0 0 51 627 0
COMMENT     (CStringList) (CStringList) 1 1 1 1 "51..627")
COMMENT     #5=(CFSignal (CObList) "CMV_fwd_primer" 21 0 0 584 604 0
            (CStringList)
COMMENT     (CStringList) 1 1 1 1 "584..604")
COMMENT     #6=(CFSignal (CObList) "CMV_promoter" 30 0 0 585 654 0 (CStringList)
COMMENT     (CStringList) 1 1 1 1 "585..654")
COMMENT     #7=(CFSignal (CObList) "pCEP_fwd_primer" 21 0 0 628 647 0
            (CStringList)
COMMENT     (CStringList) 1 1 1 1 "628..647")
COMMENT     #8=(CFSignal (CObList) "LNCX_primer" 21 0 0 630 654 0 (CStringList)
COMMENT     (CStringList) 1 1 1 1 "630..654")
COMMENT     #9=(CFSignal (CObList) "CMV2_promoter" 30 0 0 597 716 0
            (CStringList)
COMMENT     (CStringList) 1 1 1 1 "597..716")
COMMENT     #10=(CFSignal (CObList) "TK_PA_terminator" 43 0 0 4195 4465 0
COMMENT     (CStringList) (CStringList) 1 1 1 1 "780..1050")
COMMENT     #11=(CFSignal (CObList) "f1_origin" 33 0 0 4519 4825 0 (CStringList)
COMMENT     (CStringList) 1 1 1 1 "1104..1410")
COMMENT     #12=(CFSignal (CObList) "pBABE_3_primer" 21 0 1 4939 4959 0
COMMENT     (CStringList) (CStringList) 1 1 1 1 "complement(1524..1544)")
COMMENT     #13=(CFSignal (CObList) "SV40_enhancer" 21 0 1 4945 5160 0
            (CStringList)
COMMENT     (CStringList) 1 1 1 1 "complement(1530..1745)")
COMMENT     #14=(CFSignal (CObList) "SV40_promoter" 30 0 0 4957 5225 0
            (CStringList)
COMMENT     (CStringList) 1 1 1 1 "1542..1810")
COMMENT     #15=(CFSignal (CObList) "SV40_origin" 33 0 0 5124 5201 0
            (CStringList)
COMMENT     (CStringList) 1 1 1 1 "1709..1786")
COMMENT     #16=(CFSignal (CObList) "SV40pro_F_primer" 21 0 0 5186 5205 0
COMMENT     (CStringList) (CStringList) 1 1 1 1 "1771..1790")
COMMENT     #17=(CFSignal (CObList) "NeoR/KanR" 4 0 0 5340 6134 0 (CStringList)
COMMENT     (CStringList "/gene=\"NeoR/KanR\"") 1 1 1 1 "1925..2719")
COMMENT     #18=(CFSignal (CObList) "SV40_PA_terminator" 43 0 0 6313 6432 0
COMMENT     (CStringList) (CStringList) 1 1 1 1 "2898..3017")
COMMENT     #19=(CFSignal (CObList) "EBV_rev_primer" 21 0 0 6401 6420 0
COMMENT     (CStringList) (CStringList) 1 1 1 1 "2986..3005")
COMMENT     #20=(CFSignal (CObList) "M13_reverse_primer" 21 0 1 6476 6494 0
COMMENT     (CStringList) (CStringList) 1 1 1 1 "complement(3061..3079)")
COMMENT     #21=(CFSignal (CObList) "M13_pUC_rev_primer" 21 0 1 6493 6515 0
COMMENT     (CStringList) (CStringList) 1 1 1 1 "complement(3078..3100)")
COMMENT     #22=(CFSignal (CObList) "lac_promoter" 30 0 1 6529 6558 0
            (CStringList)
COMMENT     (CStringList) 1 1 1 1 "complement(3114..3143)")
COMMENT     #23=(CFSignal (CObList) "pBR322_origin" 33 0 1 6867 7486 0
            (CStringList)
COMMENT     (CStringList) 1 1 1 1 "complement(3452..4071)")
COMMENT     #24=(CFSignal (CObList) "Ampicillin" 4 0 1 7641 8501 0 (CStringList)
COMMENT     (CStringList "/gene=\"Ampicillin\"") 1 1 1 1
COMMENT     "complement(4226..5086)")
COMMENT     #25=(CFSignal (CObList) "AmpR_promoter" 30 0 1 8543 8571 0
            (CStringList)
COMMENT     (CStringList) 1 1 1 1 "complement(5128..5156)")
COMMENT     #26=(CFSignal (CObList) "NLS" 21 0 0 4111 4143 0 (CStringList)
COMMENT     (CStringList) 1 1 1 1 "")
COMMENT     #27=(CFSignal (CObList) "ST1cas" 4 0 0 748 4110 0 (CStringList)
COMMENT     (CStringList) 1 1 1 1 "")) (CObList) (CObList) (CObList) (CObList)
COMMENT     (CObList) (CObList)
COMMENT     (CTextView 0
COMMENT     #28=(CGroupPar (CParagraph 0 (0 0) 1 2 0 0 180)
COMMENT     (CObjectList
COMMENT     #29=(CRefLinePar
COMMENT     (CLinePar (CParagraph 0 (0 0) 0 2 0 0 233) "48669 M-ST1cas" 2)
COMMENT     5 "" 0 4)
COMMENT     #30=(CFolderPar
COMMENT     (CGroupPar (CParagraph 1 (0 0) 1 1 0 0 178)
COMMENT     (CObjectList
COMMENT     #31=(CLinePar (CParagraph 0 (0 0) 1 2 1 0 180)
COMMENT     "DNA '48669 M-ST1cas'" 1)
COMMENT     #32=(CLinePar (CParagraph 0 (0 0) 1 2 1 0 180)
COMMENT     "pcDNA3.3 TOPO TA" 1)
COMMENT     #33=(CLinePar (CParagraph 0 (0 0) 1 2 1 0 180)
COMMENT     "Currently local object. Original author: UNKNOWN" 1)
COMMENT     #34=(CLinePar (CParagraph 0 (0 0) 1 2 1 0 180)
COMMENT     "Created: 09/25/13 09:50PM" 1)
COMMENT     #35=(CLinePar (CParagraph 0 (0 0) 1 2 1 0 180)
COMMENT     "Last Modified: 09/25/13 09:50PM" 1)
COMMENT     #36=(CLinePar (CParagraph 0 (0 0) 1 2 1 0 180)
COMMENT     "length: 8822 bp" 1)
COMMENT     #37=(CLinePar (CParagraph 0 (0 0) 1 2 1 0 180)
COMMENT     "storage type: Basic" 1)
COMMENT     #38=(CLinePar (CParagraph 0 (0 0) 1 2 1 0 180)
COMMENT     "form: Circular" 1))) "General Description")
COMMENT     #39=(CFolderPar
COMMENT     (CGroupPar (CParagraph 2 (0 0) 1 1 0 0 178)
COMMENT     (CObjectList
COMMENT     #40=(CLinePar (CParagraph 0 (0 0) 1 2 1 0 180)
COMMENT     "Original Source Database: GenBank" 1)
COMMENT     #41=(CLinePar (CParagraph 0 (0 0) 1 2 1 0 180)
COMMENT     "Division: SYN" 1)
COMMENT     #42=(CLinePar (CParagraph 0 (0 0) 1 2 1 0 180)
COMMENT     "Modification Date in the Original DB: 14-Feb-2013" 1)
COMMENT     #43=(CLinePar (CParagraph 0 (0 0) 1 2 1 0 180)
COMMENT     "Organizm(s): other sequences; artificial sequences; vectors.(other
            sequences; artificial sequences; vectors.)"
COMMENT     1)
COMMENT     #44=(CLinePar (CParagraph 0 (0 0) 1 2 1 0 180)
COMMENT     "Associated Genes: NeoR/KanR; Ampicillin" 1)))
COMMENT     "Standard Fields")
COMMENT     #45=(CRefLinePar
COMMENT     (CLinePar (CParagraph 0 (0 0) 0 2 0 0 233) "Comments" 2) 1 ""
COMMENT     0 0)
COMMENT     #46=(CFolderPar
COMMENT     (CGroupPar (CParagraph 8 (0 0) 1 2 0 0 178) (CObjectList))
COMMENT     "Annotations")
COMMENT     #47=(CFolderPar
COMMENT     (CGroupPar (CParagraph 12 (6 0) 1 1 0 0 178)
COMMENT     (CObjectList
COMMENT     #48=(CFolderPar
COMMENT     (CGroupPar (CParagraph 4 (7 4 0) 1 1 1 0 178)
COMMENT     (CObjectList
COMMENT     #49=(CFolderPar
COMMENT     (CGroupPar
COMMENT     (CParagraph 748 (3 #27# 0) 1 2 2 0 327)
COMMENT     (CObjectList
COMMENT     #50=(CLinePar
COMMENT     (CParagraph 0 (0 0) 1 2 3 0 180)
COMMENT     "Start: 748 End: 4110" 1))) "ST1cas")
COMMENT     #51=(CFolderPar
COMMENT     (CGroupPar
COMMENT     (CParagraph 5340 (3 #17# 0) 1 2 2 0 327)
COMMENT     (CObjectList
COMMENT     #52=(CLinePar
COMMENT     (CParagraph 0 (0 0) 1 2 3 0 180)
COMMENT     "Start: 5340 End: 6134" 1)
COMMENT     #53=(CLinePar
COMMENT     (CParagraph 0 (0 0) 1 2 3 0 180)
COMMENT     "ORF frame 2" 1)
COMMENT     #54=(CLinePar
COMMENT     (CParagraph 0 (0 0) 1 2 3 0 180)
COMMENT     "Original Location Description:" 1)
COMMENT     #55=(CLinePar
COMMENT     (CParagraph 0 (0 0) 1 2 3 0 180)
COMMENT     " 1925..2719" 1)
COMMENT     #56=(CLinePar
COMMENT     (CParagraph 0 (0 0) 1 2 3 0 180)
COMMENT     "Qualifiers:" 1)
COMMENT     #57=(CLinePar
COMMENT     (CParagraph 0 (0 0) 1 2 3 0 180)
COMMENT     " /gene=\"NeoR/KanR\"" 1)))
COMMENT     "NeoR/KanR")
COMMENT     #58=(CFolderPar
COMMENT     (CGroupPar
COMMENT     (CParagraph 7641 (3 #24# 0) 1 2 2 0 327)
COMMENT     (CObjectList
COMMENT     #59=(CLinePar
COMMENT     (CParagraph 0 (0 0) 1 2 3 0 180)
COMMENT     "Start: 7641 End: 8501 (Complementary)"
COMMENT     1)
COMMENT     #60=(CLinePar
COMMENT     (CParagraph 0 (0 0) 1 2 3 0 180)
COMMENT     "ORF frame 2" 1)
COMMENT     #61=(CLinePar
COMMENT     (CParagraph 0 (0 0) 1 2 3 0 180)
COMMENT     "Original Location Description:" 1)
COMMENT     #62=(CLinePar
COMMENT     (CParagraph 0 (0 0) 1 2 3 0 180)
COMMENT     " complement(4226..5086)" 1)
COMMENT     #63=(CLinePar
COMMENT     (CParagraph 0 (0 0) 1 2 3 0 180)
COMMENT     "Qualifiers:" 1)
COMMENT     #64=(CLinePar
COMMENT     (CParagraph 0 (0 0) 1 2 3 0 180)
COMMENT     " /gene=\"Ampicillin\"" 1)))
COMMENT     "Ampicillin"))) "CDS (3 total)")
COMMENT     #65=(CFolderPar
COMMENT     (CGroupPar (CParagraph 21 (7 21 0) 1 1 1 0 178)
COMMENT     (CObjectList
COMMENT     #66=(CFolderPar
COMMENT     (CGroupPar
COMMENT     (CParagraph 130 (3 #3# 0) 1 2 2 0 194)
COMMENT     (CObjectList
COMMENT     #67=(CLinePar
COMMENT     (CParagraph 0 (0 0) 1 2 3 0 180)
COMMENT     "Start: 130 End: 417 " 1)
COMMENT     #68=(CLinePar
COMMENT     (CParagraph 0 (0 0) 1 2 3 0 180)
COMMENT     "Original Location Description:" 1)
COMMENT     #69=(CLinePar
COMMENT     (CParagraph 0 (0 0) 1 2 3 0 180)
COMMENT     " 130..417" 1))) "CAG_enhancer")
COMMENT     #70=(CFolderPar
COMMENT     (CGroupPar
COMMENT     (CParagraph 584 (3 #5# 0) 1 2 2 0 194)
COMMENT     (CObjectList
COMMENT     #71=(CLinePar
COMMENT     (CParagraph 0 (0 0) 1 2 3 0 180)
COMMENT     "Start: 584 End: 604 " 1)
COMMENT     #72=(CLinePar
COMMENT     (CParagraph 0 (0 0) 1 2 3 0 180)
COMMENT     "Original Location Description:" 1)
COMMENT     #73=(CLinePar
COMMENT     (CParagraph 0 (0 0) 1 2 3 0 180)
COMMENT     " 584..604" 1))) "CMV_fwd_primer")
COMMENT     #74=(CFolderPar
COMMENT     (CGroupPar
COMMENT     (CParagraph 628 (3 #7# 0) 1 2 2 0 194)
COMMENT     (CObjectList
COMMENT     #75=(CLinePar
COMMENT     (CParagraph 0 (0 0) 1 2 3 0 180)
COMMENT     "Start: 628 End: 647 " 1)
COMMENT     #76=(CLinePar
COMMENT     (CParagraph 0 (0 0) 1 2 3 0 180)
COMMENT     "Original Location Description:" 1)
COMMENT     #77=(CLinePar
COMMENT     (CParagraph 0 (0 0) 1 2 3 0 180)
COMMENT     " 628..647" 1))) "pCEP_fwd_primer")
COMMENT     #78=(CFolderPar
COMMENT     (CGroupPar
COMMENT     (CParagraph 630 (3 #8# 0) 1 2 2 0 194)
COMMENT     (CObjectList
COMMENT     #79=(CLinePar
COMMENT     (CParagraph 0 (0 0) 1 2 3 0 180)
COMMENT     "Start: 630 End: 654 " 1)
COMMENT     #80=(CLinePar
COMMENT     (CParagraph 0 (0 0) 1 2 3 0 180)
COMMENT     "Original Location Description:" 1)
COMMENT     #81=(CLinePar
COMMENT     (CParagraph 0 (0 0) 1 2 3 0 180)
COMMENT     " 630..654" 1))) "LNCX_primer")
COMMENT     #82=(CFolderPar
COMMENT     (CGroupPar
COMMENT     (CParagraph 4111 (3 #26# 0) 1 2 2 0 194)
COMMENT     (CObjectList
COMMENT     #83=(CLinePar
COMMENT     (CParagraph 0 (0 0) 1 2 3 0 180)
COMMENT     "Start: 4111 End: 4143" 1))) "NLS")
COMMENT     #84=(CFolderPar
COMMENT     (CGroupPar
COMMENT     (CParagraph 4939 (3 #12# 0) 1 2 2 0 194)
COMMENT     (CObjectList
COMMENT     #85=(CLinePar
COMMENT     (CParagraph 0 (0 0) 1 2 3 0 180)
COMMENT     "Start: 4939 End: 4959 (Complementary)"
COMMENT     1)
COMMENT     #86=(CLinePar
COMMENT     (CParagraph 0 (0 0) 1 2 3 0 180)
COMMENT     "Original Location Description:" 1)
COMMENT     #87=(CLinePar
COMMENT     (CParagraph 0 (0 0) 1 2 3 0 180)
COMMENT     " complement(1524..1544)" 1)))
COMMENT     "pBABE_3_primer")
COMMENT     #88=(CFolderPar
COMMENT     (CGroupPar
COMMENT     (CParagraph 4945 (3 #13# 0) 1 2 2 0 194)
COMMENT     (CObjectList
COMMENT     #89=(CLinePar
COMMENT     (CParagraph 0 (0 0) 1 2 3 0 180)
COMMENT     "Start: 4945 End: 5160 (Complementary)"
COMMENT     1)
COMMENT     #90=(CLinePar
COMMENT     (CParagraph 0 (0 0) 1 2 3 0 180)
COMMENT     "Original Location Description:" 1)
COMMENT     #91=(CLinePar
COMMENT     (CParagraph 0 (0 0) 1 2 3 0 180)
COMMENT     " complement(1530..1745)" 1)))
COMMENT     "SV40_enhancer")
COMMENT     #92=(CFolderPar
COMMENT     (CGroupPar
COMMENT     (CParagraph 5186 (3 #16# 0) 1 2 2 0 194)
COMMENT     (CObjectList
COMMENT     #93=(CLinePar
COMMENT     (CParagraph 0 (0 0) 1 2 3 0 180)
COMMENT     "Start: 5186 End: 5205" 1)
COMMENT     #94=(CLinePar
COMMENT     (CParagraph 0 (0 0) 1 2 3 0 180)
COMMENT     "Original Location Description:" 1)
COMMENT     #95=(CLinePar
COMMENT     (CParagraph 0 (0 0) 1 2 3 0 180)
COMMENT     " 1771..1790" 1))) "SV40pro_F_primer")
COMMENT     #96=(CFolderPar
COMMENT     (CGroupPar
COMMENT     (CParagraph 6401 (3 #19# 0) 1 2 2 0 194)
COMMENT     (CObjectList
COMMENT     #97=(CLinePar
COMMENT     (CParagraph 0 (0 0) 1 2 3 0 180)
COMMENT     "Start: 6401 End: 6420" 1)
COMMENT     #98=(CLinePar
COMMENT     (CParagraph 0 (0 0) 1 2 3 0 180)
COMMENT     "Original Location Description:" 1)
COMMENT     #99=(CLinePar
COMMENT     (CParagraph 0 (0 0) 1 2 3 0 180)
COMMENT     " 2986..3005" 1))) "EBV_rev_primer")
COMMENT     #100=(CFolderPar
COMMENT     (CGroupPar
COMMENT     (CParagraph 6476 (3 #20# 0) 1 2 2 0 194)
COMMENT     (CObjectList
COMMENT     #101=(CLinePar
COMMENT     (CParagraph 0 (0 0) 1 2 3 0 180)
COMMENT     "Start: 6476 End: 6494 (Complementary)"
COMMENT     1)
COMMENT     #102=(CLinePar
COMMENT     (CParagraph 0 (0 0) 1 2 3 0 180)
COMMENT     "Original Location Description:" 1)
COMMENT     #103=(CLinePar
COMMENT     (CParagraph 0 (0 0) 1 2 3 0 180)
COMMENT     " complement(3061..3079)" 1)))
COMMENT     "M13_reverse_primer")
COMMENT     #104=(CFolderPar
COMMENT     (CGroupPar
COMMENT     (CParagraph 6493 (3 #21# 0) 1 2 2 0 194)
COMMENT     (CObjectList
COMMENT     #105=(CLinePar
COMMENT     (CParagraph 0 (0 0) 1 2 3 0 180)
COMMENT     "Start: 6493 End: 6515 (Complementary)"
COMMENT     1)
COMMENT     #106=(CLinePar
COMMENT     (CParagraph 0 (0 0) 1 2 3 0 180)
COMMENT     "Original Location Description:" 1)
COMMENT     #107=(CLinePar
COMMENT     (CParagraph 0 (0 0) 1 2 3 0 180)
COMMENT     " complement(3078..3100)" 1)))
COMMENT     "M13_pUC_rev_primer")))
COMMENT     "Misc. Feature (11 total)")
COMMENT     #108=(CFolderPar
COMMENT     (CGroupPar (CParagraph 30 (7 30 0) 1 1 1 0 178)
COMMENT     (CObjectList
COMMENT     #109=(CFolderPar
COMMENT     (CGroupPar
COMMENT     (CParagraph 51 (3 #4# 0) 1 2 2 0 194)
COMMENT     (CObjectList
COMMENT     #110=(CLinePar
COMMENT     (CParagraph 0 (0 0) 1 2 3 0 180)
COMMENT     "Start: 51 End: 627 " 1)
COMMENT     #111=(CLinePar
COMMENT     (CParagraph 0 (0 0) 1 2 3 0 180)
COMMENT     "Original Location Description:" 1)
COMMENT     #112=(CLinePar
COMMENT     (CParagraph 0 (0 0) 1 2 3 0 180)
COMMENT     " 51..627" 1)))
COMMENT     "CMV_immearly_promoter")
COMMENT     #113=(CFolderPar
COMMENT     (CGroupPar
COMMENT     (CParagraph 585 (3 #6# 0) 1 2 2 0 194)
COMMENT     (CObjectList
COMMENT     #114=(CLinePar
COMMENT     (CParagraph 0 (0 0) 1 2 3 0 180)
COMMENT     "Start: 585 End: 654 " 1)
COMMENT     #115=(CLinePar
COMMENT     (CParagraph 0 (0 0) 1 2 3 0 180)
COMMENT     "Original Location Description:" 1)
COMMENT     #116=(CLinePar
COMMENT     (CParagraph 0 (0 0) 1 2 3 0 180)
COMMENT     " 585..654" 1))) "CMV_promoter")
COMMENT     #117=(CFolderPar
COMMENT     (CGroupPar
COMMENT     (CParagraph 597 (3 #9# 0) 1 2 2 0 194)
COMMENT     (CObjectList
COMMENT     #118=(CLinePar
COMMENT     (CParagraph 0 (0 0) 1 2 3 0 180)
COMMENT     "Start: 597 End: 716 " 1)
COMMENT     #119=(CLinePar
COMMENT     (CParagraph 0 (0 0) 1 2 3 0 180)
COMMENT     "Original Location Description:" 1)
COMMENT     #120=(CLinePar
COMMENT     (CParagraph 0 (0 0) 1 2 3 0 180)
COMMENT     " 597..716" 1))) "CMV2_promoter")
COMMENT     #121=(CFolderPar
COMMENT     (CGroupPar
COMMENT     (CParagraph 4957 (3 #14# 0) 1 2 2 0 194)
COMMENT     (CObjectList
COMMENT     #122=(CLinePar
COMMENT     (CParagraph 0 (0 0) 1 2 3 0 180)
COMMENT     "Start: 4957 End: 5225" 1)
COMMENT     #123=(CLinePar
COMMENT     (CParagraph 0 (0 0) 1 2 3 0 180)
COMMENT     "Original Location Description:" 1)
COMMENT     #124=(CLinePar
COMMENT     (CParagraph 0 (0 0) 1 2 3 0 180)
COMMENT     " 1542..1810" 1))) "SV40_promoter")
COMMENT     #125=(CFolderPar
COMMENT     (CGroupPar
COMMENT     (CParagraph 6529 (3 #22# 0) 1 2 2 0 194)
COMMENT     (CObjectList
COMMENT     #126=(CLinePar
COMMENT     (CParagraph 0 (0 0) 1 2 3 0 180)
COMMENT     "Start: 6529 End: 6558 (Complementary)"
COMMENT     1)
COMMENT     #127=(CLinePar
COMMENT     (CParagraph 0 (0 0) 1 2 3 0 180)
COMMENT     "Original Location Description:" 1)
COMMENT     #128=(CLinePar
COMMENT     (CParagraph 0 (0 0) 1 2 3 0 180)
COMMENT     " complement(3114..3143)" 1)))
COMMENT     "lac_promoter")
COMMENT     #129=(CFolderPar
COMMENT     (CGroupPar
COMMENT     (CParagraph 8543 (3 #25# 0) 1 2 2 0 194)
COMMENT     (CObjectList
COMMENT     #130=(CLinePar
COMMENT     (CParagraph 0 (0 0) 1 2 3 0 180)
COMMENT     "Start: 8543 End: 8571 (Complementary)"
COMMENT     1)
COMMENT     #131=(CLinePar
COMMENT     (CParagraph 0 (0 0) 1 2 3 0 180)
COMMENT     "Original Location Description:" 1)
COMMENT     #132=(CLinePar
COMMENT     (CParagraph 0 (0 0) 1 2 3 0 180)
COMMENT     " complement(5128..5156)" 1)))
COMMENT     "AmpR_promoter")))
COMMENT     "Promoter Prokaryotic (6 total)")
COMMENT     #133=(CFolderPar
COMMENT     (CGroupPar (CParagraph 33 (7 33 0) 1 1 1 0 178)
COMMENT     (CObjectList
COMMENT     #134=(CFolderPar
COMMENT     (CGroupPar
COMMENT     (CParagraph 4519 (3 #11# 0) 1 2 2 0 194)
COMMENT     (CObjectList
COMMENT     #135=(CLinePar
COMMENT     (CParagraph 0 (0 0) 1 2 3 0 180)
COMMENT     "Start: 4519 End: 4825" 1)
COMMENT     #136=(CLinePar
COMMENT     (CParagraph 0 (0 0) 1 2 3 0 180)
COMMENT     "Original Location Description:" 1)
COMMENT     #137=(CLinePar
COMMENT     (CParagraph 0 (0 0) 1 2 3 0 180)
COMMENT     " 1104..1410" 1))) "f1_origin")
COMMENT     #138=(CFolderPar
COMMENT     (CGroupPar
COMMENT     (CParagraph 5124 (3 #15# 0) 1 2 2 0 194)
COMMENT     (CObjectList
COMMENT     #139=(CLinePar
COMMENT     (CParagraph 0 (0 0) 1 2 3 0 180)
COMMENT     "Start: 5124 End: 5201" 1)
COMMENT     #140=(CLinePar
COMMENT     (CParagraph 0 (0 0) 1 2 3 0 180)
COMMENT     "Original Location Description:" 1)
COMMENT     #141=(CLinePar
COMMENT     (CParagraph 0 (0 0) 1 2 3 0 180)
COMMENT     " 1709..1786" 1))) "SV40_origin")
COMMENT     #142=(CFolderPar
COMMENT     (CGroupPar
COMMENT     (CParagraph 6867 (3 #23# 0) 1 2 2 0 194)
COMMENT     (CObjectList
COMMENT     #143=(CLinePar
COMMENT     (CParagraph 0 (0 0) 1 2 3 0 180)
COMMENT     "Start: 6867 End: 7486 (Complementary)"
COMMENT     1)
COMMENT     #144=(CLinePar
COMMENT     (CParagraph 0 (0 0) 1 2 3 0 180)
COMMENT     "Original Location Description:" 1)
COMMENT     #145=(CLinePar
COMMENT     (CParagraph 0 (0 0) 1 2 3 0 180)
COMMENT     " complement(3452..4071)" 1)))
COMMENT     "pBR322_origin")))
COMMENT     "Replication Origin (3 total)")
COMMENT     #146=(CFolderPar
COMMENT     (CGroupPar (CParagraph 43 (7 43 0) 1 1 1 0 178)
COMMENT     (CObjectList
COMMENT     #147=(CFolderPar
COMMENT     (CGroupPar
COMMENT     (CParagraph 4195 (3 #10# 0) 1 2 2 0 194)
COMMENT     (CObjectList
COMMENT     #148=(CLinePar
COMMENT     (CParagraph 0 (0 0) 1 2 3 0 180)
COMMENT     "Start: 4195 End: 4465" 1)
COMMENT     #149=(CLinePar
COMMENT     (CParagraph 0 (0 0) 1 2 3 0 180)
COMMENT     "Original Location Description:" 1)
COMMENT     #150=(CLinePar
COMMENT     (CParagraph 0 (0 0) 1 2 3 0 180)
COMMENT     " 780..1050" 1)))
COMMENT     "TK_PA_terminator")
COMMENT     #151=(CFolderPar
COMMENT     (CGroupPar
COMMENT     (CParagraph 6313 (3 #18# 0) 1 2 2 0 194)
COMMENT     (CObjectList
COMMENT     #152=(CLinePar
COMMENT     (CParagraph 0 (0 0) 1 2 3 0 180)
COMMENT     "Start: 6313 End: 6432" 1)
COMMENT     #153=(CLinePar
COMMENT     (CParagraph 0 (0 0) 1 2 3 0 180)
COMMENT     "Original Location Description:" 1)
COMMENT     #154=(CLinePar
COMMENT     (CParagraph 0 (0 0) 1 2 3 0 180)
COMMENT     " 2898..3017" 1)))
COMMENT     "SV40_PA_terminator")))
COMMENT     "Terminator (2 total)"))) "Feature Map")
COMMENT     #155=(CFolderPar
COMMENT     (CGroupPar (CParagraph 12 (6 0) 1 1 0 0 178)
COMMENT     (CObjectList
COMMENT     #156=(CFolderPar
COMMENT     (CGroupPar (CParagraph 60 (0 0) 1 1 1 0 178)
COMMENT     (CObjectList
COMMENT     #157=(CFolderPar
COMMENT     (CGroupPar
COMMENT     (CParagraph 5343 (0 0) 1 2 2 0 178)
COMMENT     (CObjectList
COMMENT     #158=(CLinePar
COMMENT     (CParagraph 0 (0 0) 1 2 3 0 180)
COMMENT     "Start: 5343 End: 6131" 1)
COMMENT     #159=(CLinePar
COMMENT     (CParagraph 0 (0 0) 1 2 3 0 180)
COMMENT     "Original Location Description:" 1)
COMMENT     #160=(CLinePar
COMMENT     (CParagraph 0 (0 0) 1 2 3 0 180)
COMMENT     " 1928..2716" 1)
COMMENT     #161=(CLinePar
COMMENT     (CParagraph 0 (0 0) 1 2 3 0 180)
COMMENT     "Qualifiers:" 1)
COMMENT     #162=(CLinePar
COMMENT     (CParagraph 0 (0 0) 1 2 3 0 180)
COMMENT     " /gene=\"NeoR/KanR\"" 1)))
COMMENT     "NeoR/KanR")
COMMENT     #163=(CFolderPar
COMMENT     (CGroupPar
COMMENT     (CParagraph 7641 (0 0) 1 2 2 0 178)
COMMENT     (CObjectList
COMMENT     #164=(CLinePar
COMMENT     (CParagraph 0 (0 0) 1 2 3 0 180)
COMMENT     "Start: 7641 End: 8501 (Complementary)"
COMMENT     1)
COMMENT     #165=(CLinePar
COMMENT     (CParagraph 0 (0 0) 1 2 3 0 180)
COMMENT     "Original Location Description:" 1)
COMMENT     #166=(CLinePar
COMMENT     (CParagraph 0 (0 0) 1 2 3 0 180)
COMMENT     " complement(4226..5086)" 1)
COMMENT     #167=(CLinePar
COMMENT     (CParagraph 0 (0 0) 1 2 3 0 180)
COMMENT     "Qualifiers:" 1)
COMMENT     #168=(CLinePar
COMMENT     (CParagraph 0 (0 0) 1 2 3 0 180)
COMMENT     " /gene=\"Ampicillin\"" 1)))
COMMENT     "Ampicillin"))) "Gene (2 total)")))
COMMENT     "Imported Features Not Shown on Map")
COMMENT     #169=(CFolderPar
COMMENT     (CGroupPar (CParagraph 13 (0 0) 1 1 0 0 178)
COMMENT     (CObjectList
COMMENT     #170=(CRSFolderPar
COMMENT     (CFolderPar
COMMENT     (CGroupPar (CParagraph 22922184 (8 0) 1 1 1 0 178)
COMMENT     (CObjectList
COMMENT     #171=(CGroupPar
COMMENT     (CParagraph 0 (10 #0# 0) 1 2 2 0 180)
COMMENT     (CObjectList
COMMENT     #172=(CLinePar
COMMENT     (CParagraph 0 (1 #0# 1) 1 2 2 0 191)
COMMENT     " N1: 3643 " 1))))) "AscI: 1 site")
COMMENT     2 6 "GGCGCGCC" "CCGCGCGG")
COMMENT     #173=(CRSFolderPar
COMMENT     (CFolderPar
COMMENT     (CGroupPar (CParagraph 22922352 (8 0) 1 1 1 0 178)
COMMENT     (CObjectList)) "NotI: 0 sites") 2 6 "GCGGCCGC"
COMMENT     "CGCCGGCG")
COMMENT     #174=(CRSFolderPar
COMMENT     (CFolderPar
COMMENT     (CGroupPar (CParagraph 22922384 (8 0) 1 1 1 0 178)
COMMENT     (CObjectList
COMMENT     #175=(CGroupPar
COMMENT     (CParagraph 0 (10 #2# 0) 1 2 2 0 180)
COMMENT     (CObjectList
COMMENT     #176=(CLinePar
COMMENT     (CParagraph 0 (1 #2# 1) 1 2 2 0 191)
COMMENT     " N1: 2844 " 1))))) "SbfI: 1 site")
COMMENT     6 2 "CCTGCAGG" "GGACGTCC")))
COMMENT     "Restriction/Methylation Map"))))
COMMENT     (CGraphView
COMMENT     (CWStyleSheet
COMMENT     (CObjectList
COMMENT     #177=(CWidgetStyle "RSite Label" 1 (LOGPEN 0 0 13408563) 1 0 1
COMMENT     (LOGFONT 0 0 0 0 400 0 0 0 0 3 2 1 18 "Georgia") 0.555556 0 1 5
COMMENT     "@N (@S)" 0)
COMMENT     #178=(CWidgetStyle "Signal Label" 1 (LOGPEN 0 0 0) 1 0 1
COMMENT     (LOGFONT 0 0 0 0 700 0 0 0 0 3 2 1 34 "Arial") 0.666667 0 1 1
COMMENT     "@N" 0)
COMMENT     #179=(CWidgetStyle "Molecule Label 2" 0 0 1
COMMENT     (LOGFONT 0 0 0 0 400 0 0 0 0 3 2 1 18 "Georgia") 0.555556 0 1 16
COMMENT     "@L bp" 0)
COMMENT     #180=(CWidgetStyle "Molecule Label 1" 0 0 1
COMMENT     (LOGFONT 0 0 0 0 400 0 0 0 0 3 2 1 34 "Verdana") 0.833333 0 1 1
COMMENT     "@N" 0)
COMMENT     #181=(CWidgetStyle "Shape 3" 1 (LOGPEN 0 0 3355545) 1 1
COMMENT     (LOGBRUSH 0 6724095 0) 0 0 1 (LOGSHAPE 9 1 0.8 1.8 0))
COMMENT     #182=(CWidgetStyle "Shape 1" 1 (LOGPEN 0 0 6723840) 1 1
COMMENT     (LOGBRUSH 0 10079334 0) 0 0 1 (LOGSHAPE 9 1 0.8 1.8 0))
COMMENT     #183=(CWidgetStyle "Axis" 1 (LOGPEN 0 0 10079436) 2 1
COMMENT     (LOGBRUSH 0 13434879 0) 0 0 1 (LOGSHAPE 10 1 0 0 0))
COMMENT     #184=(CWidgetStyle "Line 2" 1 (LOGPEN 0 0 6723840) 8 0 0 0 1
COMMENT     (LOGSHAPE 1 1.9 0 0 0))
COMMENT     #185=(CWidgetStyle "RSite" 1 (LOGPEN 0 0 10053171) 8 0 0 0 1
COMMENT     (LOGSHAPE 1 1.9 0 0 0))
COMMENT     #186=(CWidgetStyle "Short Signal" 1 (LOGPEN 0 0 13395507) 10 0 0 0 1
COMMENT     (LOGSHAPE 1 1.9 0 0 0))
COMMENT     #187=(CWidgetStyle "Uniq RSite Label" 1 (LOGPEN 0 0 153) 1 0 1
COMMENT     (LOGFONT 0 0 0 0 400 0 0 0 0 3 2 1 18 "Georgia") 0.555556 128 1
COMMENT     5 "@N (@S)" 0)
COMMENT     #188=(CWidgetStyle "Vanilla" 1 (LOGPEN 0 0 0) 1 1
COMMENT     (LOGBRUSH 0 16777215 0) 1
COMMENT     (LOGFONT 0 0 0 0 400 0 0 0 0 7 48 2 18 "Times New Roman") 0.8 0
COMMENT     1 2 "?" 0)
COMMENT     #189=(CWidgetStyle "Mark 1" 0 0 1
COMMENT     (LOGFONT 0 0 0 0 400 0 0 0 2 7 48 2 2 "Windings") 0.7 0 1 2 "?"
COMMENT     0)
COMMENT     #190=(CWidgetStyle "Motif Label" 1 (LOGPEN 0 0 16744512) 1 0 1
COMMENT     (LOGFONT 0 0 0 0 400 0 0 0 0 3 2 1 34 "Arial") 0.611111 8388608
COMMENT     1 65535 "@N (@H)" 0)
COMMENT     #191=(CWidgetStyle "Fragment Label 2" 1 (LOGPEN 0 0 0) 1 0 1
COMMENT     (LOGFONT 0 0 0 0 400 0 0 0 0 3 2 1 49 "Courier New") 1.05 0 1 48
COMMENT     "@F bp (molecule @L bp)" 0)
COMMENT     #192=(CWidgetStyle "Fragment Label 1" 1 (LOGPEN 0 0 0) 1 0 1
COMMENT     (LOGFONT 0 0 0 0 400 0 0 0 0 3 2 1 34 "Arial") 0.91 0 1 1
COMMENT     "Fragment of @N" 0)
COMMENT     #193=(CWidgetStyle "Shape 4" 1 (LOGPEN 0 0 0) 1 1
COMMENT     (LOGBRUSH 2 8388608 5) 0 0 0)
COMMENT     #194=(CWidgetStyle "Shape 2" 1 (LOGPEN 0 0 0) 1 1 (LOGBRUSH 0 128 0)
            0
COMMENT     0 0)
COMMENT     #195=(CWidgetStyle "Shape 0" 1 (LOGPEN 0 0 0) 1 1 (LOGBRUSH 0 0 0) 0
            0
COMMENT     0)
COMMENT     #196=(CWidgetStyle "ORF" 1 (LOGPEN 0 0 16384) 8 0 0 0 1
COMMENT     (LOGSHAPE 7 0.2 3.41182 2.86186 0.609808))
COMMENT     #197=(CWidgetStyle "Line 4" 1 (LOGPEN 0 0 32768) 8 0 0 0 0)
COMMENT     #198=(CWidgetStyle "Line 3" 1 (LOGPEN 0 0 16711680) 8 0 0 0 0)
COMMENT     #199=(CWidgetStyle "Line 1" 1 (LOGPEN 0 0 16711680) 1 0 0 0 0)
COMMENT     #200=(CWidgetStyle "Short Promoter" 1 (LOGPEN 0 0 128) 6 0 0 0 0)
COMMENT     #201=(CWidgetStyle "Motif" 1 (LOGPEN 0 0 0) 1 0 0 0 0)
COMMENT     #202=(CWidgetStyle "Line 0" 1 (LOGPEN 0 0 0) 8 0 0 0 0)
COMMENT     #203=(CWidgetStyle "Void" 0 0 0 0 0)
COMMENT     #204=(CWidgetStyle "General Label" 1 (LOGPEN 0 0 0) 1 0 1
COMMENT     (LOGFONT 0 0 0 0 400 0 0 0 0 3 2 1 18 "Times New Roman") 0.91 0
COMMENT     1 3 "@T @N " 0)
COMMENT     #205=(CWidgetStyle "Position" 1 (LOGPEN 0 0 0) 1 0 0 0 0)
COMMENT     #206=(CWidgetStyle "Annotation" 0 0 1
COMMENT     (LOGFONT 0 0 0 0 400 0 0 0 0 3 2 1 18 "Times New Roman") 0.91 0
COMMENT     0 0)
COMMENT     #207=(CWidgetStyle "Position Label" 1 (LOGPEN 0 0 8388608) 1 0 1
COMMENT     (LOGFONT 0 0 0 0 400 0 1 0 0 3 2 1 34 "Arial") 0.63 8388608 1 1
COMMENT     "@N" 0)
COMMENT     #208=(CWidgetStyle "Range" 1 (LOGPEN 0 0 0) 1 1
COMMENT     (LOGBRUSH 0 16777215 0) 0 0 0)
COMMENT     #209=(CWidgetStyle "Range Label" 1 (LOGPEN 0 0 8388608) 1 0 1
COMMENT     (LOGFONT 0 0 0 0 400 0 1 0 0 3 2 1 34 "Arial") 0.63 8388608 1 1
COMMENT     "@N" 0)
COMMENT     #210=(CWidgetStyle "ORF Label" 1 (LOGPEN 0 0 49216) 1 0 1
COMMENT     (LOGFONT 0 0 0 0 400 0 0 0 0 3 2 1 18 "Times New Roman")
COMMENT     0.611111 0 1 65535 "@N" 0)
COMMENT     #211=(CWidgetStyle "CDS Label" 1 (LOGPEN 0 0 4227264) 1 0 1
COMMENT     (LOGFONT 0 0 0 0 400 0 0 0 0 3 2 1 34 "Arial") 0.555556 255 1 1
COMMENT     "@N" 0)
COMMENT     #212=(CWidgetStyle "Shape 5" 1 (LOGPEN 0 0 0) 3 1
COMMENT     (LOGBRUSH 0 16777113 0) 1
COMMENT     (LOGFONT 0 0 0 0 400 0 0 0 0 7 48 2 50 "Arial") 0.9 0 0 1
COMMENT     (LOGSHAPE 9 1 0.8 1.8 0))
COMMENT     #213=(CWidgetStyle "CDS" 1 (LOGPEN 0 0 0) 1 1 (LOGBRUSH 2 39423 3) 0
            0
COMMENT     1 (LOGSHAPE 9 1 0.8 1.8 0))
COMMENT     #214=(CWidgetStyle "Label 2" 1 (LOGPEN 0 0 4227264) 1 0 1
COMMENT     (LOGFONT 0 0 0 0 400 0 0 0 0 3 2 1 34 "Arial") 0.944444 8388608
COMMENT     1 1 "@N" 0)
COMMENT     #215=(CWidgetStyle "Label 3" 1 (LOGPEN 0 0 8421376) 1 0 1
COMMENT     (LOGFONT 0 0 0 0 700 255 0 0 0 3 2 1 34 "Arial") 0.833333 255 1
COMMENT     5 "@N (@S)" 0)
COMMENT     #216=(CWidgetStyle "Label 4" 1 (LOGPEN 0 0 8437824) 1 0 1
COMMENT     (LOGFONT 0 0 0 0 400 0 0 0 0 3 2 1 34 "Arial") 0.722222 0 1 5
COMMENT     "@N (@S)" 0)) 0.164644 1.74233 0.164644 2.53336
COMMENT     (70 (CShapeMapEntry 0 "Unique RSite" 1 "Uniq RSite Label") 67
COMMENT     (CShapeMapEntry 0 "ORF" 0 "ORF Label")) 40.0378 40.0378 39 39 0.1
COMMENT     -8822) 1 0 1 1 1
COMMENT     (mapper: 23.2246 -23.4151 39 39 0.01 10 14 8822 8822 1 0 0)
COMMENT     #217=(CGroupWidget (CWidget 0 (0 0) 1 2 0 0 Nil 34 100)
COMMENT     (CObjectList
COMMENT     #218=(CGroupWidget (CWidget 1 (0 0) 1 2 0 0 Nil 34 100)
COMMENT     (CObjectList
COMMENT     #219=(CAxis
COMMENT     (CWideLine
COMMENT     (CWidget 0 (0 0) 1 2 0 0 #183# 17320540 0)
COMMENT     (LOGPEN 0 0 10079436) 2 (LOGBRUSH 0 13434879 0) 1
COMMENT     6.2749 6.2729 1 0.0214037) 0.0711084)
COMMENT     #220=(CLabel (CWidget 1001 (0 0) 1 2 0 0 #180# 0 100)
COMMENT     (LOGPEN 0 0 10) 1
COMMENT     (LOGFONT 41 15 0 0 400 0 0 0 0 3 2 1 34 "Verdana")
COMMENT     2.53336 0.833333 0 "48669 M-ST1cas" "@N" 1 0 0.5 0
COMMENT     -2.91312 7.10256 0.948718 Nil)
COMMENT     #221=(CLabel (CWidget 1002 (0 0) 1 2 0 0 #179# 34 100)
COMMENT     (LOGPEN 2081903016 0 0) 0
COMMENT     (LOGFONT 27 10 0 0 400 0 0 0 0 3 2 1 18 "Georgia")
COMMENT     2.53336 0.555556 0 "8822 bp" "@L bp" 16 0 -0.8 0
COMMENT     -4.1798 2.02564 0.615385 Nil)) (CObjectList))
COMMENT     #222=(CGroupWidget (CWidget 10 (6 0) 1 2 0 0 Nil 34 100)
COMMENT     (CObjectList
COMMENT     #223=(CGroupWidget (CWidget 4 (7 4 0) 1 2 0 0 Nil 50 100)
COMMENT     (CObjectList
COMMENT     #224=(CWideArrow
COMMENT     (CWideLine
COMMENT     (CWidget 0 (3 #17# 0) 1 2 0 0 #181# 0 100)
COMMENT     (LOGPEN 0 0 3355545) 1
COMMENT     (LOGBRUSH 0 6724095 0) 1 1.91139 2.47671 1
COMMENT     0.082322) 0.8 1.8 0)
COMMENT     #225=(CLabel
COMMENT     (CWidget 0 (0 0) 1 2 0 0 #178# 23230852 100)
COMMENT     (LOGPEN 0 0 0) 1
COMMENT     (LOGFONT 32 12 0 0 700 0 0 0 0 3 2 1 34
COMMENT     "Arial") 2.53336 0.666667 0 "NeoR/KanR" "@N"
COMMENT     1 0 0 6.25441 13.591 3.79487 0.820513 #224#)
COMMENT     #226=(CWideArrow
COMMENT     (CWideLine
COMMENT     (CWidget 0 (3 #24# 0) 1 2 0 0 #181# 27106940
COMMENT     100) (LOGPEN 0 0 3355545) 1
COMMENT     (LOGBRUSH 0 6724095 0) 1 0.228258 0.840502 1
COMMENT     0.082322) 0.8 1.8 1)
COMMENT     #227=(CLabel (CWidget 0 (0 0) 1 2 0 0 #178# 8 100)
COMMENT     (LOGPEN 0 0 0) 1
COMMENT     (LOGFONT 32 12 0 0 700 0 0 0 0 3 2 1 34
COMMENT     "Arial") 2.53336 0.666667 0 "Ampicillin"
COMMENT     "@N" 1 0 0 13.6808 4.7242 3.38462 0.820513
COMMENT     #226#)
COMMENT     #228=(CWideArrow
COMMENT     (CWideLine
COMMENT     (CWidget 0 (3 #27# 0) 1 2 0 0 #181# -960 100)
COMMENT     (LOGPEN 0 0 3355545) 1
COMMENT     (LOGBRUSH 0 6724095 0) 1 3.35063 5.74201 1
COMMENT     0.082322) 0.8 1.8 0)
COMMENT     #229=(CLabel
COMMENT     (CWidget 0 (0 0) 1 2 0 0 #178# 27106912 100)
COMMENT     (LOGPEN 0 0 0) 1
COMMENT     (LOGFONT 32 12 0 0 700 0 0 0 0 3 2 1 34
COMMENT     "Arial") 2.53336 0.666667 0 "ST1cas" "@N" 1
COMMENT     0 0 -8.19553 3.45752 2.48718 0.820513 #228#))
COMMENT     (CObjectList))
COMMENT     #230=(CGroupWidget
COMMENT     (CWidget 21 (7 21 0) 1 2 0 0 Nil 16646280 100)
COMMENT     (CObjectList
COMMENT     #231=(CWideArrow
COMMENT     (CWideLine
COMMENT     (CWidget 0 (3 #3# 0) 1 2 0 0 #182# 7364941
COMMENT     100) (LOGPEN 0 0 6723840) 1
COMMENT     (LOGBRUSH 0 10079334 0) 1 5.97666 6.18146 1
COMMENT     0.082322) 0.8 1.8 0)
COMMENT     #232=(CLabel
COMMENT     (CWidget 0 (0 0) 1 2 0 0 #178# 27828796 100)
COMMENT     (LOGPEN 0 0 0) 1
COMMENT     (LOGFONT 32 12 0 0 700 0 0 0 0 3 2 1 34
COMMENT     "Arial") 2.53336 0.666667 0 "CAG enhancer"
COMMENT     "@N" 1 0 0 -16.0008 3.45752 4.87179 0.820513
COMMENT     #231#)
COMMENT     #233=(CScratch
COMMENT     (CWidget 0 (3 #5# 0) 1 2 0 0 #186# 0 100)
COMMENT     (LOGPEN 0 6 13395507) 10 1 5.85862 1.9
COMMENT     0.082322 1)
COMMENT     #234=(CLabel
COMMENT     (CWidget 0 (0 0) 1 2 0 0 #178# 23645400 100)
COMMENT     (LOGPEN 0 0 0) 1
COMMENT     (LOGFONT 32 12 0 0 700 0 0 0 0 3 2 1 34
COMMENT     "Arial") 2.53336 0.666667 0 "CMV fwd primer"
COMMENT     "@N" 1 0 0 -15.319 5.99088 5.41026 0.820513
COMMENT     #233#)
COMMENT     #235=(CScratch
COMMENT     (CWidget 0 (3 #7# 0) 1 2 0 0 #186# 27827660
COMMENT     100) (LOGPEN 0 6 13395507) 10 1 5.82734 1.9
COMMENT     0.082322 1)
COMMENT     #236=(CLabel
COMMENT     (CWidget 0 (0 0) 1 2 0 0 #178# -300 100)
COMMENT     (LOGPEN 0 0 0) 1
COMMENT     (LOGFONT 32 12 0 0 700 0 0 0 0 3 2 1 34
COMMENT     "Arial") 2.53336 0.666667 0
COMMENT     "pCEP fwd primer" "@N" 1 0 0 -15.325 7.25756
COMMENT     5.69231 0.820513 #235#)
COMMENT     #237=(CScratch
COMMENT     (CWidget 0 (3 #8# 0) 1 2 0 0 #186# 27834292
COMMENT     100) (LOGPEN 0 6 13395507) 10 1 5.82591 1.9
COMMENT     0.082322 1)
COMMENT     #238=(CLabel
COMMENT     (CWidget 0 (0 0) 1 2 0 0 #178# 23228440 100)
COMMENT     (LOGPEN 0 0 0) 1
COMMENT     (LOGFONT 32 12 0 0 700 0 0 0 0 3 2 1 34
COMMENT     "Arial") 2.53336 0.666667 0 "LNCX primer"
COMMENT     "@N" 1 0 0 -14.6009 8.52424 4.25641 0.820513
COMMENT     #237#)
COMMENT     #239=(CScratch
COMMENT     (CWidget 0 (3 #12# 0) 1 2 0 0 #186# 0 100)
COMMENT     (LOGPEN 0 6 13395507) 10 1 2.76185 1.9
COMMENT     0.082322 1)
COMMENT     #240=(CLabel
COMMENT     (CWidget 0 (0 0) 1 2 0 0 #178# 23224340 100)
COMMENT     (LOGPEN 0 0 0) 1
COMMENT     (LOGFONT 32 12 0 0 700 0 0 0 0 3 2 1 34
COMMENT     "Arial") 2.53336 0.666667 0 "pBABE 3 primer"
COMMENT     "@N" 1 0 0 4.41279 19.9244 5.33333 0.820513
COMMENT     #239#)
COMMENT     #241=(CWideArrow
COMMENT     (CWideLine
COMMENT     (CWidget 0 (3 #13# 0) 1 2 0 0 #182#
COMMENT     1063777500 100) (LOGPEN 0 0 6723840) 1
COMMENT     (LOGBRUSH 0 10079334 0) 0.835356 2.60399
COMMENT     2.75758 1 0.082322) 0.8 1.8 1)
COMMENT     #242=(CLabel
COMMENT     (CWidget 0 (0 0) 1 2 0 0 #178# 23225696 100)
COMMENT     (LOGPEN 0 0 0) 1
COMMENT     (LOGFONT 32 12 0 0 700 0 0 0 0 3 2 1 34
COMMENT     "Arial") 2.53336 0.666667 0 "SV40 enhancer"
COMMENT     "@N" 1 0 0 4.68297 18.6577 5.12821 0.820513
COMMENT     #241#)
COMMENT     #243=(CScratch
COMMENT     (CWidget 0 (3 #16# 0) 1 2 0 0 #186#
COMMENT     1762037865 100) (LOGPEN 0 6 13395507) 10 1
COMMENT     2.58621 1.9 0.082322 1)
COMMENT     #244=(CLabel
COMMENT     (CWidget 0 (0 0) 1 2 0 0 #178# 23223692 100)
COMMENT     (LOGPEN 0 0 0) 1
COMMENT     (LOGFONT 32 12 0 0 700 0 0 0 0 3 2 1 34
COMMENT     "Arial") 2.53336 0.666667 0
COMMENT     "SV40pro F primer" "@N" 1 0 0 5.50246 14.8576
COMMENT     5.89744 0.820513 #243#)
COMMENT     #245=(CScratch
COMMENT     (CWidget 0 (3 #19# 0) 1 2 0 0 #186# 0 100)
COMMENT     (LOGPEN 0 6 13395507) 10 1 1.72225 1.9
COMMENT     0.082322 1)
COMMENT     #246=(CLabel
COMMENT     (CWidget 0 (0 0) 1 2 0 0 #178# 987 100)
COMMENT     (LOGPEN 0 0 0) 1
COMMENT     (LOGFONT 32 12 0 0 700 0 0 0 0 3 2 1 34
COMMENT     "Arial") 2.53336 0.666667 0 "EBV rev primer"
COMMENT     "@N" 1 0 0 9.12899 11.0576 5.20513 0.820513
COMMENT     #245#)
COMMENT     #247=(CScratch
COMMENT     (CWidget 0 (3 #20# 0) 1 2 0 0 #186# 27831484
COMMENT     100) (LOGPEN 0 6 13395507) 10 1 1.66891 1.9
COMMENT     0.082322 1)
COMMENT     #248=(CLabel
COMMENT     (CWidget 0 (0 0) 1 2 0 0 #178# 26886148 100)
COMMENT     (LOGPEN 0 0 0) 1
COMMENT     (LOGFONT 32 12 0 0 700 0 0 0 0 3 2 1 34
COMMENT     "Arial") 2.53336 0.666667 0
COMMENT     "M13 reverse primer" "@N" 1 0 0 10.1178
COMMENT     8.52424 6.69231 0.820513 #247#)
COMMENT     #249=(CScratch
COMMENT     (CWidget 0 (3 #21# 0) 1 2 0 0 #186# 0 100)
COMMENT     (LOGPEN 0 6 13395507) 10 1 1.65683 1.9
COMMENT     0.082322 1)
COMMENT     #250=(CLabel (CWidget 0 (0 0) 1 2 0 0 #178# 0 100)
COMMENT     (LOGPEN 0 0 0) 1
COMMENT     (LOGFONT 32 12 0 0 700 0 0 0 0 3 2 1 34
COMMENT     "Arial") 2.53336 0.666667 0
COMMENT     "M13 pUC rev primer" "@N" 1 0 0 10.2119
COMMENT     7.25756 6.76923 0.820513 #249#)
COMMENT     #251=(CScratch
COMMENT     (CWidget 0 (3 #26# 0) 1 2 0 0 #186# 16646280
COMMENT     100) (LOGPEN 0 6 13395507) 10 1 3.35063 1.9
COMMENT     0.082322 1)
COMMENT     #252=(CLabel
COMMENT     (CWidget 0 (0 0) 1 2 0 0 #178# -794 100)
COMMENT     (LOGPEN 0 0 0) 1
COMMENT     (LOGFONT 32 12 0 0 700 0 0 0 0 3 2 1 34
COMMENT     "Arial") 2.53336 0.666667 0 "NLS" "@N" 1 0 0
COMMENT     -2.49828 3.45752 1.41026 0.820513 #251#))
COMMENT     (CObjectList))
COMMENT     #253=(CGroupWidget (CWidget 30 (7 30 0) 1 2 0 0 Nil 0 100)
COMMENT     (CObjectList
COMMENT     #254=(CWideArrow
COMMENT     (CWideLine
COMMENT     (CWidget 0 (3 #4# 0) 1 2 0 0 #194# 27829008
COMMENT     100) (LOGPEN 0 0 0) 1 (LOGBRUSH 0 128 0)
COMMENT     0.835356 5.82734 6.23763 1 0.082322) 0.8 1.8
COMMENT     0)
COMMENT     #255=(CLabel
COMMENT     (CWidget 0 (0 0) 1 2 0 0 #178# 17514012 100)
COMMENT     (LOGPEN 0 0 0) 1
COMMENT     (LOGFONT 32 12 0 0 700 0 0 0 0 3 2 1 34
COMMENT     "Arial") 2.53336 0.666667 0
COMMENT     "CMV immearly promoter" "@N" 1 0 0 -17.3896
COMMENT     4.7242 8.05128 0.820513 #254#)
COMMENT     #256=(CPromoterArrow
COMMENT     (CLine
COMMENT     (CWidget 0 (3 #6# 0) 1 2 0 0 #200# 0 100)
COMMENT     (LOGPEN 0 4 128) 6 1.16464 5.77065 5.85791)
COMMENT     0.4 0.082322 1.08464 1.8 1.8 0)
COMMENT     #257=(CLabel
COMMENT     (CWidget 0 (0 0) 1 2 0 0 #178# 27470484 100)
COMMENT     (LOGPEN 0 0 0) 1
COMMENT     (LOGFONT 32 12 0 0 700 0 0 0 0 3 2 1 34
COMMENT     "Arial") 2.53336 0.666667 0 "CMV promoter"
COMMENT     "@N" 1 0 0 -14.82 9.79092 4.79487 0.820513
COMMENT     #256#)
COMMENT     #258=(CWideArrow
COMMENT     (CWideLine
COMMENT     (CWidget 0 (3 #9# 0) 1 2 0 0 #194# 23225220
COMMENT     100) (LOGPEN 0 0 0) 1 (LOGBRUSH 0 128 0)
COMMENT     0.670712 5.76405 5.84938 1 0.082322) 0.8 1.8
COMMENT     0)
COMMENT     #259=(CLabel
COMMENT     (CWidget 0 (0 0) 1 2 0 0 #178# 27831948 100)
COMMENT     (LOGPEN 0 0 0) 1
COMMENT     (LOGFONT 32 12 0 0 700 0 0 0 0 3 2 1 34
COMMENT     "Arial") 2.53336 0.666667 0 "CMV2 promoter"
COMMENT     "@N" 1 0 0 -14.9925 11.0576 5.20513 0.820513
COMMENT     #258#)
COMMENT     #260=(CWideArrow
COMMENT     (CWideLine
COMMENT     (CWidget 0 (3 #14# 0) 1 2 0 0 #194# 23645652
COMMENT     100) (LOGPEN 0 0 0) 1 (LOGBRUSH 0 128 0)
COMMENT     0.670712 2.55777 2.74905 1 0.082322) 0.8 1.8
COMMENT     0)
COMMENT     #261=(CLabel
COMMENT     (CWidget 0 (0 0) 1 2 0 0 #178# 23225724 100)
COMMENT     (LOGPEN 0 0 0) 1
COMMENT     (LOGFONT 32 12 0 0 700 0 0 0 0 3 2 1 34
COMMENT     "Arial") 2.53336 0.666667 0 "SV40 promoter"
COMMENT     "@N" 1 0 0 4.74475 17.391 5 0.820513 #260#)
COMMENT     #262=(CPromoterArrow
COMMENT     (CLine
COMMENT     (CWidget 0 (3 #22# 0) 1 2 0 0 #200# 23226700
COMMENT     100) (LOGPEN 0 4 128) 6 0.835356 1.63123
COMMENT     1.71849) 0.4 0.082322 0.915356 1.8 1.8 1)
COMMENT     #263=(CLabel (CWidget 0 (0 0) 1 2 0 0 #178# 0 100)
COMMENT     (LOGPEN 0 0 0) 1
COMMENT     (LOGFONT 32 12 0 0 700 0 0 0 0 3 2 1 34
COMMENT     "Arial") 2.53336 0.666667 0 "lac promoter"
COMMENT     "@N" 1 0 0 8.87252 9.79092 4.25641 0.820513
COMMENT     #262#)
COMMENT     #264=(CPromoterArrow
COMMENT     (CLine
COMMENT     (CWidget 0 (3 #25# 0) 1 2 0 0 #200# 82 100)
COMMENT     (LOGPEN 0 4 128) 6 0.835356 0.199104 0.28637)
COMMENT     0.4 0.082322 0.915356 1.8 1.8 1)
COMMENT     #265=(CLabel
COMMENT     (CWidget 0 (0 0) 1 2 0 0 #178# 1412 100)
COMMENT     (LOGPEN 0 0 0) 1
COMMENT     (LOGFONT 32 12 0 0 700 0 0 0 0 3 2 1 34
COMMENT     "Arial") 2.53336 0.666667 0 "AmpR promoter"
COMMENT     "@N" 1 0 0 15.932 3.45752 5.20513 0.820513
COMMENT     #264#)) (CObjectList))
COMMENT     #266=(CGroupWidget (CWidget 33 (7 33 0) 1 2 0 0 Nil 0 100)
COMMENT     (CObjectList
COMMENT     #267=(CWideArrow
COMMENT     (CWideLine
COMMENT     (CWidget 0 (3 #11# 0) 1 2 0 0 #181# 0 100)
COMMENT     (LOGPEN 0 0 3355545) 1
COMMENT     (LOGBRUSH 0 6724095 0) 0.835356 2.8422
COMMENT     3.06051 1 0.082322) 0.8 1.8 0)
COMMENT     #268=(CLabel
COMMENT     (CWidget 0 (0 0) 1 2 0 0 #178# -695 100)
COMMENT     (LOGPEN 0 0 0) 1
COMMENT     (LOGFONT 32 12 0 0 700 0 0 0 0 3 2 1 34
COMMENT     "Arial") 2.53336 0.666667 0 "f1 origin" "@N"
COMMENT     1 0 0 2.25936 21.191 2.76923 0.820513 #267#)
COMMENT     #269=(CWideArrow
COMMENT     (CWideLine
COMMENT     (CWidget 0 (3 #15# 0) 1 2 0 0 #181# 23225948
COMMENT     100) (LOGPEN 0 0 3355545) 1
COMMENT     (LOGBRUSH 0 6724095 0) 0.506068 2.57484
COMMENT     2.6303 1 0.082322) 0.8 1.8 0)
COMMENT     #270=(CLabel
COMMENT     (CWidget 0 (0 0) 1 2 0 0 #178# 23227132 100)
COMMENT     (LOGPEN 0 0 0) 1
COMMENT     (LOGFONT 32 12 0 0 700 0 0 0 0 3 2 1 34
COMMENT     "Arial") 2.53336 0.666667 0 "SV40 origin"
COMMENT     "@N" 1 0 0 4.44007 16.1243 3.92308 0.820513
COMMENT     #269#)
COMMENT     #271=(CWideArrow
COMMENT     (CWideLine
COMMENT     (CWidget 0 (3 #23# 0) 1 2 0 0 #181# 23223168
COMMENT     100) (LOGPEN 0 0 3355545) 1
COMMENT     (LOGBRUSH 0 6724095 0) 1 0.950009 1.39088 1
COMMENT     0.082322) 0.8 1.8 1)
COMMENT     #272=(CLabel
COMMENT     (CWidget 0 (0 0) 1 2 0 0 #178# 550636833 100)
COMMENT     (LOGPEN 0 0 0) 1
COMMENT     (LOGFONT 32 12 0 0 700 0 0 0 0 3 2 1 34
COMMENT     "Arial") 2.53336 0.666667 0 "pBR322 origin"
COMMENT     "@N" 1 0 0 11.4355 5.99088 4.74359 0.820513
COMMENT     #271#)) (CObjectList))
COMMENT     #273=(CGroupWidget (CWidget 43 (7 43 0) 1 2 0 0 Nil 0 100)
COMMENT     (CObjectList
COMMENT     #274=(CLine
COMMENT     (CWidget 0 (3 #10# 0) 1 2 0 0 #186# 18 100)
COMMENT     (LOGPEN 0 6 13395507) 10 0.835356 3.09819
COMMENT     3.2909)
COMMENT     #275=(CLabel
COMMENT     (CWidget 0 (0 0) 1 2 0 0 #178# 16646376 100)
COMMENT     (LOGPEN 0 0 0) 1
COMMENT     (LOGFONT 32 12 0 0 700 0 0 0 0 3 2 1 34
COMMENT     "Arial") 2.53336 0.666667 0
COMMENT     "TK PA terminator" "@N" 1 0 0 -3.92743
COMMENT     7.25756 5.61538 0.820513 #274#)
COMMENT     #276=(CLine
COMMENT     (CWidget 0 (3 #18# 0) 1 2 0 0 #186# 16646312
COMMENT     100) (LOGPEN 0 6 13395507) 10 0.670712
COMMENT     1.69949 1.78482)
COMMENT     #277=(CLabel (CWidget 0 (0 0) 1 2 0 0 #178# 0 100)
COMMENT     (LOGPEN 0 0 0) 1
COMMENT     (LOGFONT 32 12 0 0 700 0 0 0 0 3 2 1 34
COMMENT     "Arial") 2.53336 0.666667 0
COMMENT     "SV40 PA terminator" "@N" 1 0 0 9.71692
COMMENT     12.3243 6.5641 0.820513 #276#)) (CObjectList)))
COMMENT     (CObjectList))
COMMENT     #278=(CGroupWidget (CWidget 11 (8 0) 1 2 0 0 Nil 18 100)
COMMENT     (CObjectList
COMMENT     #279=(CGroupWidget
COMMENT     (CWidget 1 (10 #0# 0) 1 2 0 0 Nil 16646280 100)
COMMENT     (CObjectList
COMMENT     #280=(CScratch
COMMENT     (CWidget 1 (1 #0# 1) 1 2 0 0 #185# 7761016
COMMENT     100) (LOGPEN 0 6 10053171) 8 1 3.68342 1.9
COMMENT     0.082322 1)
COMMENT     #281=(CLabel (CWidget 0 (0 0) 1 2 0 0 #187# 18 100)
COMMENT     (LOGPEN 0 0 153) 1
COMMENT     (LOGFONT 27 10 0 0 400 0 0 0 0 3 2 1 18
COMMENT     "Georgia") 2.53336 0.555556 128
COMMENT     "{\\i Asc}I (3643)" "@N (@S)" 5 0 0 -4.67768
COMMENT     5.99088 2.89744 0.615385 #280#))
COMMENT     (CObjectList))
COMMENT     #282=(CGroupWidget
COMMENT     (CWidget 1 (10 #2# 0) 1 2 0 0 Nil 1002 100)
COMMENT     (CObjectList
COMMENT     #283=(CScratch
COMMENT     (CWidget 1 (1 #2# 1) 1 2 0 0 #185# 9 100)
COMMENT     (LOGPEN 0 6 10053171) 8 1 4.25157 1.9
COMMENT     0.082322 1)
COMMENT     #284=(CLabel
COMMENT     (CWidget 0 (0 0) 1 2 0 0 #187# 880 100)
COMMENT     (LOGPEN 0 0 153) 1
COMMENT     (LOGFONT 27 10 0 0 400 0 0 0 0 3 2 1 18
COMMENT     "Georgia") 2.53336 0.555556 128
COMMENT     "{\\i Sbf}I (2844)" "@N (@S)" 5 0 0 -7.11616
COMMENT     4.7242 2.87179 0.615385 #283#)) (CObjectList)))
COMMENT     (CObjectList))
COMMENT     #285=(CGroupWidget (CWidget 14 (16 0) 1 2 0 0 Nil 16646296 100)
COMMENT     (CObjectList) (CObjectList))
COMMENT     #286=(CGroupWidget (CWidget 12 (0 0) 1 2 0 0 Nil 1344 100)
COMMENT     (CObjectList) (CObjectList))) (CObjectList)))
COMMENT     (CSeqView 10 10 (CObjectList) (CObList) 1 (CObList)) (CObList)
            2082602632
COMMENT     (CStringList) 0 0 (CObList)))
FEATURES             Location/Qualifiers
     misc_feature    130..417
                     /vntifkey="21"
                     /label=CAG_enhancer
     promoter        51..627
                     /vntifkey="30"
                     /label=CMV_immearly_promoter
     misc_feature    584..604
                     /vntifkey="21"
                     /label=CMV_fwd_primer
     promoter        585..654
                     /vntifkey="30"
                     /label=CMV_promoter
     misc_feature    628..647
                     /vntifkey="21"
                     /label=pCEP_fwd_primer
     misc_feature    630..654
                     /vntifkey="21"
                     /label=LNCX_primer
     promoter        597..716
                     /vntifkey="30"
                     /label=CMV2_promoter
     terminator      4195..4465
                     /vntifkey="43"
                     /label=TK_PA_terminator
     rep_origin      4519..4825
                     /vntifkey="33"
                     /label=f1_origin
     misc_feature    complement(4939..4959)
                     /vntifkey="21"
                     /label=pBABE_3_primer
     misc_feature    complement(4945..5160)
                     /vntifkey="21"
                     /label=SV40_enhancer
     promoter        4957..5225
                     /vntifkey="30"
                     /label=SV40_promoter
     rep_origin      5124..5201
                     /vntifkey="33"
                     /label=SV40_origin
     misc_feature    5186..5205
                     /vntifkey="21"
                     /label=SV40pro_F_primer
     CDS             5340..6134
                     /gene="NeoR/KanR"
                     /vntifkey="4"
                     /label=NeoR/KanR
                     /note="ORF frame 2"
     gene            5343..6131
                     /gene="NeoR/KanR"
                     /vntifkey="60"
     terminator      6313..6432
                     /vntifkey="43"
                     /label=SV40_PA_terminator
     misc_feature    6401..6420
                     /vntifkey="21"
                     /label=EBV_rev_primer
     misc_feature    complement(6476..6494)
                     /vntifkey="21"
                     /label=M13_reverse_primer
     misc_feature    complement(6493..6515)
                     /vntifkey="21"
                     /label=M13_pUC_rev_primer
     promoter        complement(6529..6558)
                     /vntifkey="30"
                     /label=lac_promoter
     rep_origin      complement(6867..7486)
                     /vntifkey="33"
                     /label=pBR322_origin
     CDS             complement(7641..8501)
                     /gene="Ampicillin"
                     /vntifkey="4"
                     /label=Ampicillin
                     /note="ORF frame 2"
     gene            complement(7641..8501)
                     /gene="Ampicillin"
                     /vntifkey="60"
     promoter        complement(8543..8571)
                     /vntifkey="30"
                     /label=AmpR_promoter
     misc_feature    4111..4143
                     /vntifkey="21"
                     /label=NLS
     CDS             748..4110
                     /vntifkey="4"
                     /label=ST1cas
BASE COUNT  2172 a 2512 c 2365 g 1773 t
ORIGIN
        1 gttaggcgtt ttgcgctgct tcgcgatgta cgggccagat atacgcgttg acattgatta
       61 ttgactagtt attaatagta atcaattacg gggtcattag ttcatagccc atatatggag
      121 ttccgcgtta cataacttac ggtaaatggc ccgcctggct gaccgcccaa cgacccccgc
      181 ccattgacgt caataatgac gtatgttccc atagtaacgc caatagggac tttccattga
      241 cgtcaatggg tggagtattt acggtaaact gcccacttgg cagtacatca agtgtatcat
      301 atgccaagta cgccccctat tgacgtcaat gacggtaaat ggcccgcctg gcattatgcc
      361 cagtacatga ccttatggga ctttcctact tggcagtaca tctacgtatt agtcatcgct
      421 attaccatgg tgatgcggtt ttggcagtac atcaatgggc gtggatagcg gtttgactca
      481 cggggatttc caagtctcca ccccattgac gtcaatggga gtttgttttg gcaccaaaat
      541 caacgggact ttccaaaatg tcgtaacaac tccgccccat tgacgcaaat gggcggtagg
      601 cgtgtacggt gggaggtcta tataagcaga gctcgtttag tgaaccgtca gatcgcctgg
      661 agacgccatc cacgctgttt tgacctccat agaagacacc gggaccgatc cagcctccgg
      721 actctagagg atcgaaccct tgccaccatg agcgacctgg tgctgggcct ggacatcggc
      781 atcggcagcg tgggcgtggg catcctgaac aaggtgaccg gcgagatcat ccacaagaac
      841 agtcgcatct tccctgctgc tcaggctgag aacaacctgg tgcgccgcac caaccgccag
      901 ggtcgccggc ttgctcgccg caagaagcac cggcgcgtgc gcctgaaccg cctgttcgag
      961 gagagcggcc tgatcaccga cttcaccaag atcagcatca acctgaaccc ctaccagctg
     1021 cgcgtgaagg gcctgaccga cgagctgagc aacgaggagc tgttcatcgc cctgaagaac
     1081 atggtgaagc accgcggcat cagctacctg gacgacgcca gcgacgacgg caacagcagc
     1141 gtgggcgact acgcccagat cgtgaaggag aacagcaagc agctggagac caagaccccc
     1201 ggccagatcc agctggagcg ctaccagacc tacggccagc tgcgcggcga cttcaccgtg
     1261 gagaaggacg gcaagaagca ccgcctgatc aacgtgttcc ccaccagcgc ctaccgcagc
     1321 gaggccctgc gcatcctgca gacccagcag gagttcaacc cccagatcac cgacgagttc
     1381 atcaaccgct acctggagat cctgaccggc aagcgcaagt actaccacgg ccccggcaac
     1441 gagaagagcc gcaccgacta cggccgctac cgcaccagcg gcgagaccct ggacaacatc
     1501 ttcggcatcc tgatcggcaa gtgcaccttc taccccgacg agttccgcgc cgccaaggcc
     1561 agctacaccg cccaggagtt caacctgctg aacgacctga acaacctgac cgtgcccacc
     1621 gagaccaaga agctgagcaa ggagcagaag aaccagatca tcaactacgt gaagaacgag
     1681 aaggccatgg gccccgccaa gctgttcaag tacatcgcca agctgctgag ctgcgacgtg
     1741 gccgacatca agggctaccg catcgacaag agcggcaagg ccgagatcca caccttcgag
     1801 gcctaccgca agatgaagac cctggagacc ctggacatcg agcagatgga ccgcgagacc
     1861 ctggacaagc tggcctacgt gctgaccctg aacaccgagc gcgagggcat ccaggaggcc
     1921 ctggagcacg agttcgccga cggcagcttc agccagaagc aggtggacga gctggtgcag
     1981 ttccgcaagg ccaacagcag catcttcggc aagggctggc acaacttcag cgtgaagctg
     2041 atgatggagc tgatccccga gctgtacgag accagcgagg agcagatgac catcctgacc
     2101 cgcctgggca agcagaagac caccagcagc agcaacaaga ccaagtacat cgacgagaag
     2161 ctgctgaccg aggagatcta caaccccgtg gtggccaaga gcgtgcgcca ggccatcaag
     2221 atcgtgaacg ccgccatcaa ggagtacggc gacttcgaca acatcgtgat cgagatggcc
     2281 cgcgagacca acgaggacga cgagaagaag gccatccaga agatccagaa ggccaacaag
     2341 gacgagaagg acgccgccat gctgaaggcc gccaaccagt acaacggcaa ggccgagctg
     2401 ccccacagcg tgttccacgg ccacaagcag ctggccacca agatccgcct gtggcaccag
     2461 cagggcgagc gctgcctgta caccggcaag accatcagca tccacgacct gatcaacaac
     2521 agcaaccagt tcgaggtgga ccacatcctg cccctgagca tcaccttcga cgacagcctg
     2581 gccaacaagg tgctggtgta cgccaccgcc aaccaggaga agggccagcg caccccctac
     2641 caggccctgg acagcatgga cgacgcctgg agcttccgcg agctgaaggc cttcgtgcgc
     2701 gagagcaaga ccctgagcaa caagaagaag gagtacctgc tgaccgagga ggacatcagc
     2761 aagttcgacg tgcgcaagaa gttcatcgag cgcaacctgg tggacacccg ctacgccagc
     2821 cgcgtggtgc tgaacgccct gcaggagcac ttccgcgccc acaagatcga caccaaggtg
     2881 agcgtggtgc gcggccagtt caccagccag ctgcgccgcc actggggcat cgagaagacc
     2941 cgcgacacct accaccacca cgccgtggac gccctgatca ttgcggcttc tagccagctg
     3001 aacctgtgga agaagcagaa gaacaccctg gtgagctaca gcgaggacca gctgctggac
     3061 atcgagaccg gcgagctgat cagcgacgac gagtacaagg agagcgtgtt caaggccccc
     3121 taccagcact tcgtggacac cctgaagagc aaggagttcg aggacagcat cctgttcagc
     3181 taccaggtgg acagcaagtt caaccgcaag atcagcgacg ccaccatcta cgccacccgc
     3241 caggccaagg tgggcaagga caaggccgac gagacctacg tgctgggcaa gatcaaggac
     3301 atctacaccc aggacggcta cgacgccttc atgaagatct acaagaagga caagagcaag
     3361 ttcctgatgt accgccacga cccccagacc ttcgagaagg tgatcgagcc catcctggag
     3421 aactacccca acaagcagat caacgataaa ggcaaggagg tgccctgcaa ccccttcctg
     3481 aagtacaagg aggagcacgg ctacatccgc aagtacagca agaagggcaa cggccccgag
     3541 atcaagagcc tgaagtacta cgacagcaag ctgggcaacc acatcgacat cacccccaag
     3601 gacagcaaca acaaggtggt gctgcagagc gtgagcccct ggcgcgccga cgtgtacttc
     3661 aacaagacca ccggcaagta cgagatcctg ggcctgaagt acgccgacct gcagtttgat
     3721 aagggcaccg gcacctacaa gatcagccag gagaagtaca acgacatcaa gaagaaggag
     3781 ggcgtggaca gcgacagcga gttcaagttc accctgtaca agaacgacct tctgctggtg
     3841 aaggacaccg agaccaagga gcaacagctg ttccgcttcc tgagccgcac catgcccaag
     3901 cagaagcact acgtggagct gaagccctac gacaagcaga agttcgaggg cggcgaggcc
     3961 ctgatcaagg tgctgggcaa cgtggccaac agcggccagt gcaagaaggg cctgggcaag
     4021 agcaacatca gcatctacaa ggtgcgcacc gacgtgctgg gcaaccagca catcatcaag
     4081 aacgagggcg acaagcccaa gctggacttc agcagggctg accccaagaa gaagaggaag
     4141 gtgtgactct agatgaaagg gttcgatccc taccggttag taatgagttt aaacggggga
     4201 ggctaactga aacacggaag gagacaatac cggaaggaac ccgcgctatg acggcaataa
     4261 aaagacagaa taaaacgcac gggtgttggg tcgtttgttc ataaacgcgg ggttcggtcc
     4321 cagggctggc actctgtcga taccccaccg agaccccatt ggggccaata cgcccgcgtt
     4381 tcttcctttt ccccacccca ccccccaagt tcgggtgaag gcccagggct cgcagccaac
     4441 gtcggggcgg cagaccctgc catagcagat ctgcgcagct ggggctctag ggggtatccc
     4501 cnnnnnnnnn nnnnnnnnnn nnnnnnnnnn nnnnnnnnnn nnnnnnnnnn nnnnnnnnnn
     4561 nnnnnnnnnn nnnnnnnnnn nnnnnnnnnn nnnnnnnnnn nnnnnnnnnn nnnnnnnnnn
     4621 nnnnncnnnn nnnnnnnnnn nnnnnnnnnn nnnnnnnnca nnnnnnnnnn nnnnnnnnnn
     4681 nnnnnnnnnn nnnnnnnnnn nnnnnnnnnn nnnnnnnann nnnnnnnnnn nnnnnnnnnn
     4741 nnnnnnnnnn nnnnnnnnnn nnnnnnncct ttgacgttgg agtccacgtt ctttnnnnnn
     4801 nnnnnnnnnn nnnnnnnnnn nnnnnnnnnn naccctatct cggtctattc ttttgattta
     4861 taagggattt tggggatttc ggcctattgg ttaaaaaatg agctgattta acaaaaattt
     4921 aacgcgaatt aattctgtgg aatgtgtgtc agttagggtg tggaaagtcc ccaggctccc
     4981 cagcaggcag aagtatgcaa agcatgcatc tcaattagtc agcaaccagg tgtggaaagt
     5041 ccccaggctc cccagcaggc agaagtatgc aaagcatgca tctcaattag tcagcaacca
     5101 tagtcccgcc cctaactccg cccatcccgc ccctaactcc gcccagttcc gcccattctc
     5161 cgccccatgg ctgactaatt ttttttattt atgcagaggc cgaggccgcc tctgcctctg
     5221 agctattcca gaagtagtga ggaggctttt ttggaggcct aggcttttgc aaaaagctcc
     5281 cgggagcttg tatatccatt ttcggatctg atcaagagac aggatgagga tcgtttcgca
     5341 tgattgaaca agatggattg cacgcaggtt ctccggccgc ttgggtggag aggctattcg
     5401 gctatgactg ggcacaacag acaatcggct gctctgatgc cgccgtgttc cggctgtcag
     5461 cgcaggggcg cccggttctt tttgtcaaga ccgacctgtc cggtgccctg aatgaactgc
     5521 aggacgaggc agcgcggcta tcgtggctgg ccacgacggg cgttccttgc gcagctgtgc
     5581 tcgacgttgt cactgaagcg ggaagggact ggctgctatt gggcgaagtg ccggggcagg
     5641 atctcctgtc atctcacctt gctcctgccg agaaagtatc catcatggct gatgcaatgc
     5701 ggcggctgca tacgcttgat ccggctacct gcccattcga ccaccaagcg aaacatcgca
     5761 tcgagcgagc acgtactcgg atggaagccg gtcttgtcga tcaggatgat ctggacgaag
     5821 agcatcaggg gctcgcgcca gccgaactgt tcgccaggct caaggcgcgc atgcccgacg
     5881 gcgaggatct cgtcgtgacc catggcgatg cctgcttgcc gaatatcatg gtggaaaatg
     5941 gccgcttttc tggattcatc gactgtggcc ggctgggtgt ggcggaccgc tatcaggaca
     6001 tagcgttggc tacccgtgat attgctgaag agcttggcgg cgaatgggct gaccgcttcc
     6061 tcgtgcttta cggtatcgcc gctcccgatt cgcagcgcat cgccttctat cgccttcttg
     6121 acgagttctt ctgagcggga ctctggggtt cgcgaaatga ccgaccaagc gacgcccaac
     6181 ctgccatcac gagatttcga ttccaccgcc gccttctatg aaaggttggg cttcggaatc
     6241 gttttccggg acgccggctg gatgatcctc cagcgcgggg atctcatgct ggagttcttc
     6301 gcccacccca acttgtttat tgcagcttat aatggttaca aataaagcaa tagcatcaca
     6361 aatttcacaa ataaagcatt tttttcactg cattctagtt gtggtttgtc caaactcatc
     6421 aatgtatctt atcatgtctg tataccgtcg acctctagct agagcttggc gtaatcatgg
     6481 tcatagctgt ttcctgtgtg aaattgttat ccgctcacaa ttccacacaa catacgagcc
     6541 ggaagcataa agtgtaaagc ctggggtgcc taatgagtga gctaactcac attaattgcg
     6601 ttgcgctcac tgcccgcttt ccagtcggga aacctgtcgt gccagctgca ttaatgaatc
     6661 ggccaacgcg cggggagagg cggtttgcgt attgggcgct cttccgcttc ctcgctcact
     6721 gactcgctgc gctcggtcgt tcggctgcgg cgagcggtat cagctcactc aaaggcggta
     6781 atacggttat ccacagaatc aggggataac gcaggaaaga acatgtgagc aaaaggccag
     6841 caaaaggcca ggaaccgtaa aaaggccgcg ttgctggcgt ttttccatag gctccgcccc
     6901 cctgacgagc atcacaaaaa tcgacgctca agtcagaggt ggcgaaaccc gacaggacta
     6961 taaagatacc aggcgtttcc ccctggaagc tccctcgtgc gctctcctgt tccgaccctg
     7021 ccgcttaccg gatacctgtc cgcctttctc ccttcgggaa gcgtggcgct ttctcaatgc
     7081 tcacgctgta ggtatctcag ttcggtgtag gtcgttcgct ccaagctggg ctgtgtgcac
     7141 gaaccccccg ttcagcccga ccgctgcgcc ttatccggta actatcgtct tgagtccaac
     7201 ccggtaagac acgacttatc gccactggca gcagccactg gtaacaggat tagcagagcg
     7261 aggtatgtag gcggtgctac agagttcttg aagtggtggc ctaactacgg ctacactaga
     7321 aggacagtat ttggtatctg cgctctgctg aagccagtta ccttcggaaa aagagttggt
     7381 agctcttgat ccggcaaaca aaccaccgct ggtagcggtg gtttttttgt ttgcaagcag
     7441 cagattacgc gcagaaaaaa aggatctcaa gaagatcctt tgatcttttc tacggggtct
     7501 gacgctcagt ggaacgaaaa ctcacgttaa gggattttgg tcatgagatt atcaaaaagg
     7561 atcttcacct agatcctttt aaattaaaaa tgaagtttta aatcaatcta aagtatatat
     7621 gagtaaactt ggtctgacag ttaccaatgc ttaatcagtg aggcacctat ctcagcgatc
     7681 tgtctatttc gttcatccat agttgcctga ctccccgtcg tgtagataac tacgatacgg
     7741 gagggcttac catctggccc cagtgctgca atgataccgc gagacccacg ctcaccggct
     7801 ccagatttat cagcaataaa ccagccagcc ggaagggccg agcgcagaag tggtcctgca
     7861 actttatccg cctccatcca gtctattaat tgttgccggg aagctagagt aagtagttcg
     7921 ccagttaata gtttgcgcaa cgttgttgcc attgctacag gcatcgtggt gtcacgctcg
     7981 tcgtttggta tggcttcatt cagctccggt tcccaacgat caaggcgagt tacatgatcc
     8041 cccatgttgt gcaaaaaagc ggttagctcc ttcggtcctc cgatcgttgt cagaagtaag
     8101 ttggccgcag tgttatcact catggttatg gcagcactgc ataattctct tactgtcatg
     8161 ccatccgtaa gatgcttttc tgtgactggt gagtactcaa ccaagtcatt ctgagaatag
     8221 tgtatgcggc gaccgagttg ctcttgcccg gcgtcaatac gggataatac cgcgccacat
     8281 agcagaactt taaaagtgct catcattgga aaacgttctt cggggcgaaa actctcaagg
     8341 atcttaccgc tgttgagatc cagttcgatg taacccactc gtgcacccaa ctgatcttca
     8401 gcatctttta ctttcaccag cgtttctggg tgagcaaaaa caggaaggca aaatgccgca
     8461 aaaaagggaa taagggcgac acggaaatgt tgaatactca tactcttcct ttttcaatat
     8521 tattgaagca tttatcaggg ttattgtctc atgagcggat acatatttga atgtatttag
     8581 aaaaataaac aaataggggt tccgcgcaca tttccccgaa aagtgccacc tgacgtcgac
     8641 ggatcgggag atctcccgat cccctatggt cgactctcag tacaatctgc tctgatgccg
     8701 catagttaag ccagtatctg ctccctgctt gtgtgttgga ggtcgctgag tagtgcgcga
     8761 gcaaaattta agctacaaca aggcaaggct tgaccgacaa ttgcatgaag aatctgctta
     8821 gg
//
